>Addgene plasmid #91418 | pHH0103_BCAR1-1/1 | addgene full sequence | sequence record 192280 | Addgene NGS Result
AAAAATAGGCGTATCACGAGGCCCTTTCGTCTTCAAGAATTCCCGACACCATCGAATGGTGCAAAACCTT
TCGCGGTATGGCATGATAGCGCCCGGAAGAGAGTCAATTCAGGGTGGTGAATGTGAAACCAGTAACGTTA
TACGATGTCGCAGAGTATGCCGGTGTCTCTTATCAGACCGTTTCCCGCGTGGTGAACCAGGCCAGCCACG
TTTCTGCGAAAACGCGGGAAAAAGTGGAAGCGGCGATGGCGGAGCTGAATTACATTCCCAACCGCGTGGC
ACAACAACTGGCGGGCAAACAGTCGTTGCTGATTGGCGTTGCCACCTCCAGTCTGGCCCTGCACGCGCCG
TCGCAAATTGTCGCGGCGATTAAATCTCGCGCCGATCAACTGGGTGCCAGCGTGGTGGTGTCGATGGTAG
AACGAAGCGGCGTCGAAGCCTGTAAAGCGGCGGTGCACAATCTTCTCGCGCAACGCGTCAGTGGGCTGAT
CATTAACTATCCGCTGGATGACCAGGATGCCATTGCTGTGGAAGCTGCCTGCACTAATGTTCCGGCGTTA
TTTCTTGATGTCTCTGACCAGACACCCATCAACAGTATTATTTTCTCCCATGAAGACGGTACGCGACTGG
GCGTGGAGCATCTGGTCGCATTGGGTCACCAGCAAATCGCGCTGTTAGCGGGCCCATTAAGTTCTGTCTC
GGCGCGTCTGCGTCTGGCTGGCTGGCATAAATATCTCACTCGCAATCAAATTCAGCCGATAGCGGAACGG
GAAGGCGACTGGAGTGCCATGTCCGGTTTTCAACAAACCATGCAAATGCTGAATGAGGGCATCGTTCCCA
CTGCGATGCTGGTTGCCAACGATCAGATGGCGCTGGGCGCAATGCGCGCCATTACCGAGTCCGGGCTGCG
CGTTGGTGCGGATATCTCGGTAGTGGGATACGACGATACCGAAGACAGCTCATGTTATATCCCGCCGTTA
ACCACCATCAAACAGGATTTTCGCCTGCTGGGGCAAACCAGCGTGGACCGCTTGCTGCAACTCTCTCAGG
GCCAGGCGGTGAAGGGCAATCAGCTGTTGCCCGTCTCACTGGTGAAAAGAAAAACCACCCTGGCGCCCAA
TACGCAAACCGCCTCTCCCCGCGCGTTGGCCGATTCATTAATGCAGCTGGCACGACAGGTTTCCCGACTG
GAAAGCGGGCAGTGAGCGCAACGCAATTAATGTAAGTTAGCTCACTCATTAGGCACAATTCTCATGTTTG
ACAGCTTATCATCGACTGCACGGTGCACCAATGCTTCTGGCGTCAGGCAGCCATCGGAAGCTGTGGTATG
GCTGTGCAGGTCGTAAATCACTGCATAATTCGTGTCGCTCAAGGCGCACTCCCGTTCTGGATAATGTTTT
TTGCGCCGACATCATAACGGTTCTGGCAAATATTCTGAAATGAGCTGTTGACAATTAATCATCGGCTCGT
ATAATGTGTGGAATTGTGAGCGGATAACAATTTCACACAGGAAACAGCCAGTCCGTTTAGGTGTTTTCAC
GAGCACTTCACCAACAAGGACCATAGATTATGAAAATCGAAGAACACCATCACCATCACCATTCCAGCGG
TAAGCTTATGTCCCCTATACTAGGTTATTGGAAAATTAAGGGCCTTGTGCAACCCACTCGACTTCTTTTG
GAATATCTTGAAGAAAAATATGAAGAGCATTTGTATGAGCGCGATGAAGGTGATAAATGGCGAAACAAAA
AGTTTGAATTGGGTTTGGAGTTTCCCAATCTTCCTTATTATATTGATGGTGATGTTAAATTAACACAGTC
TATGGCCATCATACGTTATATAGCTGACAAGCACAACATGTTGGGTGGTTGTCCAAAAGAGCGTGCAGAG
ATTTCAATGCTTGAAGGAGCGGTTTTGGATATTAGATACGGTGTTTCGAGAATTGCATATAGTAAAGACT
TTGAAACTCTCAAAGTTGATTTTCTTAGCAAGCTACCTGAAATGCTGAAAATGTTCGAAGATCGTTTATG
TCATAAAACATATTTAAATGGTGATCATGTAACCCATCCTGACTTCATGTTGTATGACGCTCTTGATGTT
GTTTTATACATGGACCCAATGTGCCTGGATGCGTTCCCAAAATTAGTTTGTTTTAAAAAACGTATTGAAG
CTATCCCACAAATTGATAAGTACTTGAAATCCAGCAAGTATATAGCATGGCCTTTGCAGGGCTGGCAAGC
CACGTTTGGTGGTGGCGACCATCCTCCAAAATCGGATCTGGAAGTTCTGTTCCAGGGGCCCCTGTCCAGC
GGTCTGGTTCCGCGTGGTTCCGGTACCGCGGCCCAGCCGGCCATGGCCCAGGGCGCGCTGGTTCTGGCAA
AAGCCCTGTATGATAACGTTGCCGAATCCCCAGATGAACTGTCCTTCCGTAAAGGTGACATTATGACCGT
CCTGGAACAAGATACCCAAGGTCTGGATGGTTGGTGGCTGTGTTCTCTGCATGGTCGTCAGGGTATTGTT
CCAGGTAACCGTCTGAAAATCCTGGTCGCGGCCGCATA
[142 nt withheld, positions 2559-2700]
C
[98 nt withheld, positions 2702-2799]
AGTTTGTACTGGTGACGAAACTCAGTGTCTAGCTAGAGTGGC
[149 nt withheld, positions 2842-2990]
T
[41 nt withheld, positions 2992-3032]
T
[62 nt withheld, positions 3034-3095]
A
[35 nt withheld, positions 3097-3131]
CCTCCCTCAATCGGTTGAATGTCGCCCTTTTGTCTTTGGCGCTGGTAAACCATATGAA
[86 nt withheld, positions 3190-3275]
T
[54 nt withheld, positions 3277-3330]
CTAGCGCCGCCCTATACCTTGTCTGCCTCCCCGCGTTGCGTCGCGGTGCATGGAGCCGGGCCACCTCGAC
CTGAATGGAAGCCGGCGGCACCTCGCTAACGGATTCACCACTCCAAGAATTGGAGCCAATCAATTCTTGC
GGAGAACTGTGAATGCGCAAACCAACCCTTGGCAGAACATATCCATCGCGTCCGCCATCTCCAGCAGCCG
CACGCGGCGCATCTCGGGCAGCGTTGGGTCCTGGCCACGGGTGCGCATGATCGTGCTCCTGTCGTTGAGG
ACCCGGCTAGGCTGGCGGGGTTGCCTTACTGGTTAGCAGAATGAATCACCGATACGCGAGCGAACGTGAA
GCGACTGCTGCTGCAAAACGTCTGCGACCTGAGCAACAACATGAATGGTCTTCGGTTTCCGTGTTTCGTA
AAGTCTGGAAACGCGGAAGTCAGCGCCCTGCACCATTATGTTCCGGATCTGCATCGCAGGATGCTGCTGG
CTACCCTGTGGAACACCTACATCTGTATTAACGAAGCGCTGGCATTGACCCTGAGTGATTTTTCTCTGGT
CCCGCCGCATCCATACCGCCAGTTGTTTACCCTCACAACGTTCCAGTAACCGGGCATGTTCATCATCAGT
AACCCGTATCGTGAGCATCCTCTCTCGTTTCATCGGTATCATTACCCCCATGAACAGAAATCCCCCTTAC
ACGGAGGCATCAGTGACCAAACAGGAAAAAACCGCCCTTAACATGGCCCGCTTTATCAGAAGCCAGACAT
TAACGCTTCTGGAGAAACTCAACGAGCTGGACGCGGATGAACAGGCAGACATCTGTGAATCGCTTCACGA
CCACGCTGATGAGCTTTACCGCAGGATCCGCGAAATTGTAAGCGTTAATATTTTGTTAAAATTCGCGTTA
AATTTTTGTTAAATCAGCTCATTTTTTAACCAATAGGCCGAAATCGGCAAAATCCCTTATAAATCAAAAG
AATAGACCGAGATAGGGT
[37 nt withheld, positions 4329-4365]
AAAGAACGTGGACTCCAACGTCAAAGG
[49 nt withheld, positions 4393-4441]
T
[91 nt withheld, positions 4443-4533]
G
[124 nt withheld, positions 4535-4658]
CGCGGATCCTGCCTCGCGCGTTTCGGTGATGACGGTGAAAACCTCTGACACATGCAGCTCCCGGAGACGG
TCACAGCTTGTCTGTAAGCGGATGCCGGGAGCAGACAAGCCCGTCAGGGCGCGTCAGCGGGTGTTGGCGG
GTGTCGGGGCGCAGCCATGACCCAGTCACGTAGCGATAGCGGAGTGTATACTGGCTTAACTATGCGGCAT
CAGAGCAGATTGTACTGAGAGTGCACCATATGCGGTGTGAAATACCGCACAGATGCGTAAGGAGAAAATA
CCGCATCAGGCGCTCTTCCGCTTCCTCGCTCACTGACTCGCTGCGCTCGGTCGTTCGGCTGCGGCGAGCG
GTATCAGCTCACTCAAAGGCGGTAATACGGTTATCCACAGAATCAGGGGATAACGCAGGAAAGAACATGT
GAGCAAAAGGCCAGCAAAAGGCCAGGAACCGTAAAAAGGCCGCGTTGCTGGCGTTTTTCCATAGGCTCCG
CCCCCCTGACGAGCATCACAAAAATCGACGCTCAAGTCAGAGGTGGCGAAACCCGACAGGACTATAAAGA
TACCAGGGTTTCCCCCTGGAAGCTCCCTCGTGCGCTCTCCTGTTCCGACCCTGCCGCTTACCGGATACCT
GTCCGCCTTTCTCCCTTCGGGAAGCGTGGCGCTTTCTCATAGCTCACGCTGTAGGTATCTCAGTTCGGTG
TAGGTCGTTCGCTCCAAGCTGGGCTGTGTGCACGAACCCCCCGTTCAGCCCGACCGCTGCGCCTTATCCG
GTAACTATCGTCTTGAGTCCAACCCGGTAAGACACGACTTATCGCCACTGGCAGCAGCCACTGGTAACAG
GATTAGCAGAGCGAGGTATGTAGGCGGTGCTACAGAGTTCTTGAAGTGGTGGCCTAACTACGGCTACACT
AGAAGGACAGTATTTGGTATCTGCGCTCTGCTGAAGCCAGTTACCTTCGGAAAAAGAGTTGGTAGCTCTT
GATCCGGCAAACAAACCACCGCTGGTAGCGGTGGTTTTTTTGTTTGCAAGCAGCAGATTACGCGCAGAAA
AAAAGGATCTCAAGAAGATCCTTTGATCTTTTCTACGGGGTCTGACGCTCAGTGGAACGAAAACTCACGT
TAAGGGATTTTGGTCATGAGATTATCAAAAAGGATCTTCACCTAGATCCTTTTAAATTAAAAATGAAGTT
TTAAATCAATCTAAAGTATATATGAGTAAACTTGGTCTGACAGTTACCAATGCTTAATCAGTGAGGCACC
TATCTCAGCGATCTGTCTATTTCGTTCATCCATAGTTGCCTGACTCCCCGTCGTGTAGATAACTACGATA
CGGGAGGGCTTACCATCTGGCCCCAGTGCTGCAATGATACCGCGAGACCCACGCTCACCGGCTCCAGATT
TATCAGCAATAAACCAGCCAGCCGGAAGGGCCGAGCGCAGAAGTGGTCCTGCAACTTTATCCGCCTCCAT
CCAGTCTATTAATTGTTGCCGGGAAGCTAGAGTAAGTAGTTCGCCAGTTAATAGTTTGCGCAACGTTGTT
GCCATTGCTGCAGGCATCGTGGTGTCACGCTCGTCGTTTGGTATGGCTTCATTCAGCTCCGGTTCCCAAC
GATCAAGGCGAGTTACATGATCCCCCATATTGTGCAAAAAAGCGGTTAGCTCCTTCGGTCCTCCGATCGT
TGTCAGAAGTAAGTTGGCCGCAGTGTTATCACTCATGGTTATGGCAGCACTGCATAATTCTCTTACTGTC
ATGCCATCCGTAAGATGCTTTTCTGTGACTGGTGAGTACTCAACCAAGTCATTCTGAGAATAGTGTATGC
GGCGACCGAGTTGCTCTTGCCCGGCGTCAACACGGGATAATACCGCGCCACATAGCAGAACTTTAAAAGT
GCTCATCATTGGAAAACGTTCTTCGGGGCGAAAACTCTCAAGGATCTTACCGCTGTTGAGATCCAGTTCG
ATGTAACCCACTCGTGCACCCAACTGATCTTCAGCATCTTTTACTTTCACCAGCGTTTCTGGGTGAGCAA
AAACAGGAAGGCAAAATGCCGCAAAAAAGGGAATAAGGGCGACACGGAAATGTTGAATACTCATACTCTT
CCTTTTTCAATATTATTGAAGCATTTATCAGGGTTATTGTCTCATGAGCGGATACATATTTGAATGTATT
TAGAAAAATAAACAAATAGGGGTTCCGCGCACATTTCCCCGAAAAGTGCCACCTGACGTCTAAGAAACCA
TTATTATCATGACATTAACCTAT
Features (pLannotate 1.2.2; 21 found; start..end, strand, type, name):
     45..122     +  promoter       lacIq promoter: lacI (mutant); In the lacIq allele, a single base change in the promoter boosts expression of the lacI gene about 10-fold.
    123..1205    +  CDS            lacI: lac repressor; lacI; The lac repressor binds to the lac operator to inhibit transcription in E. coli. This inhibition can be relieved by adding lactose or isopropyl-β-D-thiogalactopyranoside (IPTG).
   1218..1239    +  protein_bind   CAP binding site: CAP binding activates transcription in the presence of cAMP. E. coli catabolite activator protein
   1258..1275    +  promoter       tet promoter (fragment): E. coli promoter for tetracycline efflux protein gene
   1448..1476    +  promoter       tac promoter: strong E. coli promoter; hybrid between the trp and lac UV5 promoters
   1484..1500    +  protein_bind   lac operator: The lac repressor binds to the lac operator to inhibit transcription in E. coli. This inhibition can be relieved by adding lactose or isopropyl-β-D-thiogalactopyranoside (IPTG). lac repressor encoded by lacI
   1585..1602    +  CDS            6xHis: 6xHis affinity tag
   1618..2271    +  CDS            GST26_SCHJA: Experimental evidence at protein level: Swiss-Prot protein existence level 1. GST isoenzymes appear to play a central role in the parasite detoxification system. Other functions are also suspected including a role in increasing the solubility of haematin in the parasite gut. From Schistosoma japonicum (Blood fluke).
   2374..2550    +  CDS            Efs (fragment): EFS_MOUSE - Also known as Sin. Experimental evidence at protein level: Swiss-Prot protein existence level 1. Docking protein which plays a central coordinating role for tyrosine-kinase-based signaling related to cell adhesion. May serve as an activator of SRC and a downstream effector. Interacts with the SH3 domain of FYN and with CRK, SRC, and YES. From Mus musculus (Mouse).
   2563..2610    +  terminator     fd terminator (sequence withheld): central terminator from bacteriophage fd (Otsuka and Kunisawa, 1982)
   2615..2827    +  CDS            M13 gene III (fragment) (sequence partly withheld): pIII; III; minor coat protein
   2842..3312    +  CDS            M13 gene III (fragment) (sequence partly withheld): pIII; III; minor coat protein
   3334..3404    +  CDS            TcR (fragment): tetracycline efflux protein; tet; confers resistance to tetracycline
   3646..4026    -  CDS            YPB1_ECOLX: Protein predicted: Swiss-Prot protein existence level 4. From Escherichia coli.
   4043..4194    +  CDS            rop (fragment): Rop protein, which maintains plasmids at low copy number; rop
   4230..4658    -  rep_origin     f1 ori (sequence partly withheld): f1 bacteriophage origin of replication; arrow indicates direction of (+) strand synthesis
   4667..4706    +  CDS            rop (fragment): Rop protein, which maintains plasmids at low copy number; rop
   4808..4948    +  misc_feature   bom: basis of mobility region from pBR322
   5134..5721    -  rep_origin     ori: high-copy-number ColE1/pMB1/pBR322/pUC origin of replication
   5895..6752    -  CDS            bla: BLAT_ECOLX - Experimental evidence at protein level: Swiss-Prot protein existence level 1. TEM-type are the most prevalent beta-lactamases in enterobacteria; they hydrolyze the beta-lactam bond in susceptible beta-lactam antibiotics, thus conferring resistance to penicillins and cephalosporins. TEM-3 and TEM-4 are capable of hydrolyzing cefotaxime and ceftazidime. TEM-5 is capable of hydrolyzing ceftazidime. TEM-6 is capable of hydrolyzing ceftazidime and aztreonam. TEM-8/CAZ-2, TEM- 16/CAZ-7 and TEM-24/CAZ-6 are markedly active against ceftazidime. IRT- 4 shows resistance to beta-lactamase in
   6753..6857    -  promoter       AmpR promoter: bla
