[The description below was written by a language model from this plasmid's Addgene catalogue record and pLannotate feature annotations shown in this document.]
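Description:
pHH0103_BCAR1-1/1 is a 6,921-nt bacterial expression plasmid built on the pHH0103 backbone for producing and purifying the SH3 domain of human BCAR1 (p130Cas) in E. coli. The "1/1" in the name probably marks this as the sole SH3 domain of the protein, though the record does not explain the notation. The plasmid replicates from a ColE1/pBR322-type origin with the adjacent bom region. Selection is by ampicillin through the bla (TEM beta-lactamase) gene and its own promoter. The catalogue lists it as low copy. The rop annotations are only fragments, interrupted by an f1 phage origin that could allow single-stranded DNA production.

Expression is driven by the tac promoter followed by a lac operator. The plasmid also carries lacI under the lacIq promoter, so transcription is repressed until it is induced with IPTG. The open reading frame begins with a 6xHis tag and Schistosoma japonicum glutathione S-transferase, followed by the roughly 230-bp insert cloned between SfiI and NotI sites. This yields a His-GST–SH3 fusion that can be captured on either nickel or glutathione resin. The automated annotation labels the insert region as a fragment of mouse Efs. This most likely reflects sequence similarity between SH3 domains of the Cas family of docking proteins rather than a different insert, since the catalogue identifies the insert as human BCAR1.

Downstream of the insert lie an fd terminator, fragments of M13 gene III, and remnants of the tetracycline resistance gene and promoter. These suggest a phagemid-derived backbone and do not appear to be part of the expressed product. The construct belongs to a collection used for a family-wide analysis of human SH3 domain binding specificities.
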