Addgene plasmid #91418: pHH0103_BCAR1-1/1
Purpose: Protein expression and purification of human SH3 domain construct BCAR1-1/1
Depositing lab: Sachdev Sidhu. Depositing organization: University of Toronto. Publication: Comprehensive Analysis of the Human SH3 Domain Family Reveals a Wide Variety of Non-canonical Specificities. Teyra J, Huang H, Jain S, Guan X, Dong A, Liu Y, Tempel W, Min J, Tong Y, Kim PM, Bader GD, Sidhu SS. Structure. 2017 Oct 3;25(10):1598-1610.e3. doi: 10.1016/j.str.2017.07.017. Epub 2017 Sep 7. PubMed 28890361.
Backbone
  Vector backbone: pHH0103
  Vector type: Bacterial Expression
Growth in bacteria
  Bacterial resistance: Ampicillin, 100 μg/mL
  Growth temperature: 37°C
  Growth strain: DH5alpha
  Copy number: Low Copy
Gene/Insert
  Gene/Insert name: BCAR1-1/1
  Species: H. sapiens (human)
  Insert size (bp): 230
  Entrez Gene: BCAR1 (a.k.a. CAS, CAS1, CASS1, CRKAS, P130Cas)
  Cloning method: Restriction Enzyme; 5′ cloning site Sfi1 (unknown if destroyed); 3′ cloning site Not1 (unknown if destroyed)
Terms and licenses: Academic/Nonprofit Terms; Industry Terms: Not Available to Industry
How to cite: pHH0103_BCAR1-1/1 was a gift from Sachdev Sidhu (Addgene plasmid # 91418 ; http://n2t.net/addgene:91418 ; RRID:Addgene_91418)
