>Addgene plasmid #91418 | pHH0103_BCAR1-1/1 | depositor partial sequence | sequence record 175906 | insert sequence
GGTACCGAATTCGGATCCGCGCGCTGGTTCTGGCAAAAGCCCTGTATGATAACGTTGCCGAATCCCCAGA
TGAACTGTCCTTCCGTAAAGGTGACATTATGACCGTCCTGGAACAAGATACCCAAGGTCTGGATGGTTGG
TGGCTGTGTTCTCTGCATGGTCGTCAGGGTATTGTTCCAGGTAACCGTCTGAAAATCCTGGTCGCGGCCG
CTAGCTAAGTCGACGAGCTC
